Addgene plasmid #76792: SCYL3 gRNA (BRDN0001148152)
Purpose: 3rd generation lentiviral gRNA plasmid targeting human SCYL3
Depositing lab: John Doench & David Root. Depositing organization: Broad Institute. Publication: Optimized sgRNA design to maximize activity and minimize off-target effects of CRISPR-Cas9. Doench JG, Fusi N, Sullender M, Hegde M, Vaimberg EW, Donovan KF, Smith I, Tothova Z, Wilen C, Orchard R, Virgin HW, Listgarten J, Root DE. Nat Biotechnol. 2016 Jan 18. doi: 10.1038/nbt.3437. PubMed 26780180.
Backbone
  Vector backbone: lentiGuide-Puro
  Backbone manufacturer: Zhang Lab (Addgene plasmid # 52963)
  Vector type: Mammalian Expression, Lentiviral, CRISPR
  Selectable markers: Puromycin
Growth in bacteria
  Bacterial resistance: Ampicillin, 100 μg/mL
  Growth temperature: 37°C
  Growth strain: DH5alpha
  Copy number: High Copy
Gene/Insert
  Gene/Insert name: SCYL3 (alt names: SCYL3; NM_020423.6)
  gRNA/shRNA sequence: TTGTGAGTGAAGATGGACAC
  Species: H. sapiens (human)
  Entrez Gene: SCYL3 (a.k.a. PACE1, PACE-1, RP1-97P20.2)
  Promoter: hU6
  Cloning method: Unknown
  Sequencing primers: 5′ U6-F; 3′ pS2-R
Terms and licenses: Academic/Nonprofit Terms; Industry Terms: Not Available to Industry
Depositor comments: The gRNA was designed to target the following Genbank reference sequence(s): NM_020423.6,NM_181093.3. Note that this plasmid does NOT contain Cas9. It should be used in conjunction with lentiCas9-Blast (Addgene #52962) or otherwise with cell lines already expressing Cas9. Browse the full kinome gRNA library at http://www.addgene.org/pooled-library/broadgpp-human-kinome/ or visit http://www.broadinstitute.org/rnai/public/ for detailed protocols and information.
How to cite: SCYL3 gRNA (BRDN0001148152) was a gift from John Doench & David Root (Addgene plasmid # 76792 ; http://n2t.net/addgene:76792 ; RRID:Addgene_76792)
