[The description below was written by a language model from this plasmid's Addgene catalogue record and pLannotate feature annotations shown in this document.]
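Description:
SCYL3 gRNA (BRDN0001148152) is a third-generation lentiviral guide RNA plasmid built on the lentiGuide-Puro backbone, designed to direct Streptococcus pyogenes Cas9 to the human SCYL3 gene (also known as PACE1). In bacteria it is maintained at high copy through a ColE1/pUC-type origin and selected with ampicillin via the β-lactamase gene. The backbone also carries an f1 origin, an SV40 origin and remnants of lac and phage-promoter cloning elements that play no role in the payload.

The lentiviral transfer cassette begins with an RSV promoter fused to a truncated HIV-1 5′ LTR, which makes genomic RNA production independent of Tat. It continues through the Ψ packaging signal with a partial gag sequence, the Rev response element for nuclear export and a central polypurine tract, and ends at a self-inactivating ΔU3 3′ LTR followed by an SV40 polyadenylation signal. Within this unit, a human U6 RNA polymerase III promoter drives the SCYL3-specific spacer joined to the SpCas9 gRNA scaffold. A separate EF-1α core promoter with its intron A expresses puromycin N-acetyltransferase, and a downstream WPRE enhances transcript expression, allowing puromycin selection of transduced mammalian cells.

The plasmid does not encode Cas9, so it must be paired with a separate Cas9 vector or used in cells already expressing the nuclease. The guide was designed against two SCYL3 reference transcripts and is one member of a human kinome gRNA collection. It is intended for CRISPR disruption of SCYL3 after lentiviral delivery. The cloning method is not recorded.
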