Features (pLannotate 1.2.2; 29 found; start..end, strand, type, name):
     14..80      +  CDS            small t antigen (fragment): SV40 (simian virus 40) small t antigen
    106..317     +  promoter       EF-1α core promoter: core promoter for human elongation factor EF-1α
    318..1256    +  intron         EF-1α intron A: intron upstream of the start codon of human EF-1α
   1278..1877    +  CDS            PuroR (fragment): puromycin N-acetyltransferase; pac from Streptomyces; confers resistance to puromycin
   1893..2481    +  misc_feature   WPRE: woodchuck hepatitis virus posttranscriptional regulatory element
   2532..2551    +  misc_feature   cPPT/CTS (fragment): central polypurine tract and central termination sequence of HIV-1
   2553..2786    +  LTR            3' LTR (ΔU3): self-inactivating 3' long terminal repeat (LTR) from HIV-1
   2864..2985    +  polyA_signal   SV40 poly(A) signal: SV40 polyadenylation signal
   3025..3160    +  rep_origin     SV40 ori: SV40 origin of replication
   3181..3199    -  promoter       T7 promoter: promoter for bacteriophage T7 RNA polymerase
   3207..3362    +  CDS            lacZα (fragment): LacZα fragment of β-galactosidase; lacZ fragment
   3367..3795    +  rep_origin     f1 ori (sequence partly withheld): f1 bacteriophage origin of replication; arrow indicates direction of (+) strand synthesis
   3848..3952    +  promoter       AmpR promoter: bla
   3953..4813    +  CDS            AmpR: β-lactamase; bla; confers resistance to ampicillin, carbenicillin, and related antibiotics
   4984..5572    +  rep_origin     ori: high-copy-number ColE1/pMB1/pBR322/pUC origin of replication
   5755..5847    +  CDS            lacI (fragment): lac repressor; lacI; The lac repressor binds to the lac operator to inhibit transcription in E. coli. This inhibition can be relieved by adding lactose or isopropyl-β-D-thiogalactopyranoside (IPTG).
   5860..5881    +  protein_bind   CAP binding site: CAP binding activates transcription in the presence of cAMP. E. coli catabolite activator protein
   5896..5926    +  promoter       lac promoter: promoter for the E. coli lac operon
   5934..5950    +  protein_bind   lac operator: The lac repressor binds to the lac operator to inhibit transcription in E. coli. This inhibition can be relieved by adding lactose or isopropyl-β-D-thiogalactopyranoside (IPTG). lac repressor encoded by lacI
   5995..6013    +  promoter       T3 promoter: promoter for bacteriophage T3 RNA polymerase
   6041..6267    +  promoter       RSV promoter: Rous sarcoma virus enhancer/promoter
   6268..6448    +  LTR            5' LTR (truncated): truncated 5' long terminal repeat (LTR) from HIV-1
   6495..6620    +  misc_feature   HIV-1 Ψ: packaging signal of human immunodeficiency virus type 1
   6604..6967    +  CDS            HIV-1 gag (fragment): gag protein from human immunodeficiency virus 1; gag
   7113..7346    +  misc_feature   RRE: The Rev response element (RRE) of HIV-1 allows for Rev-dependent mRNA export from the nucleus to the cytoplasm.
   7723..7749    +  CDS            Rev (fragment): human immunodeficiency virus 1 (HIV-1) Rev protein; rev; enhances nuclear export of unspliced and incompletely spliced viral mRNAs
   7753..7993    +  promoter       U6 promoter: RNA polymerase III promoter for human U6 snRNA
   8023..8098    +  misc_RNA       gRNA scaffold: guide RNA scaffold for the Streptococcus pyogenes CRISPR/Cas9 system
   8154..8271    +  misc_feature   cPPT/CTS: central polypurine tract and central termination sequence of HIV-1
>Addgene plasmid #76792 | SCYL3 gRNA (BRDN0001148152) | addgene full sequence | sequence record 186516 | Addgene Assembled Sequence
CCCGGGTGCAAAGATGGATAAAGTTTTAAACAGAGAGGAATCTTTGCAGCTAATGGACCTTCTAGGTCTT
GAAAGGAGTGGGAATTGGCTCCGGTGCCCGTCAGTGGGCAGAGCGCACATCGCCCACAGTCCCCGAGAAG
TTGGGGGGAGGGGTCGGCAATTGATCCGGTGCCTAGAGAAGGTGGCGCGGGGTAAACTGGGAAAGTGATG
TCGTGTACTGGCTCCGCCTTTTTCCCGAGGGTGGGGGAGAACCGTATATAAGTGCAGTAGTCGCCGTGAA
CGTTCTTTTTCGCAACGGGTTTGCCGCCAGAACACAGGTAAGTGCCGTGTGTGGTTCCCGCGGGCCTGGC
CTCTTTACGGGTTATGGCCCTTGCGTGCCTTGAATTACTTCCACCTGGCTGCAGTACGTGATTCTTGATC
CCGAGCTTCGGGTTGGAAGTGGGTGGGAGAGTTCGAGGCCTTGCGCTTAAGGAGCCCCTTCGCCTCGTGC
TTGAGTTGAGGCCTGGCCTGGGCGCTGGGGCCGCCGCGTGCGAATCTGGTGGCACCTTCGCGCCTGTCTC
GCTGCTTTCGATAAGTCTCTAGCCATTTAAAATTTTTGATGACCTGCTGCGACGCTTTTTTTCTGGCAAG
ATAGTCTTGTAAATGCGGGCCAAGATCTGCACACTGGTATTTCGGTTTTTGGGGCCGCGGGCGGCGACGG
GGCCCGTGCGTCCCAGCGCACATGTTCGGCGAGGCGGGGCCTGCGAGCGCGGCCACCGAGAATCGGACGG
GGGTAGTCTCAAGCTGGCCGGCCTGCTCTGGTGCCTGGCCTCGCGCCGCCGTGTATCGCCCCGCCCTGGG
CGGCAAGGCTGGCCCGGTCGGCACCAGTTGCGTGAGCGGAAAGATGGCCGCTTCCCGGCCCTGCTGCAGG
GAGCTCAAAATGGAGGACGCGGCGCTCGGGAGAGCGGGCGGGTGAGTCACCCACACAAAGGAAAAGGGCC
TTTCCGTCCTCAGCCGTCGCTTCATGTGACTCCACGGAGTACCGGGCGCCGTCCAGGCACCTCGATTAGT
TCTCGAGCTTTTGGAGTACGTCGTCTTTAGGTTGGGGGGAGGGGTTTTATGCGATGGAGTTTCCCCACAC
TGAGTGGGTGGAGACTGAAGTTAGGCCAGCTTGGCACTTGATGTAATTCTCCTTGGAATTTGCCCTTTTT
GAGTTTGGATCTTGGTTCATTCTCAAGCCTCAGACAGTGGTTCAAAGTTTTTTTCTTCCATTTCAGGTGT
CGTGACGTACGGCCACCATGACCGAGTACAAGCCCACGGTGCGCCTCGCCACCCGCGACGACGTCCCCAG
GGCCGTACGCACCCTCGCCGCCGCGTTCGCCGACTACCCCGCCACGCGCCACACCGTCGATCCGGACCGC
CACATCGAGCGGGTCACCGAGCTGCAAGAACTCTTCCTCACGCGCGTCGGGCTCGACATCGGCAAGGTGT
GGGTCGCGGACGACGGCGCCGCCGTGGCGGTCTGGACCACGCCGGAGAGCGTCGAAGCGGGGGCGGTGTT
CGCCGAGATCGGCCCGCGCATGGCCGAGTTGAGCGGTTCCCGGCTGGCCGCGCAGCAACAGATGGAAGGC
CTCCTGGCGCCGCACCGGCCCAAGGAGCCCGCGTGGTTCCTGGCCACCGTCGGAGTCTCGCCCGACCACC
AGGGCAAGGGTCTGGGCAGCGCCGTCGTGCTCCCCGGAGTGGAGGCGGCCGAGCGCGCCGGGGTGCCCGC
CTTCCTGGAGACCTCCGCGCCCCGCAACCTCCCCTTCTACGAGCGGCTCGGCTTCACCGTCACCGCCGAC
GTCGAGGTGCCCGAAGGACCGCGCACCTGGTGCATGACCCGCAAGCCCGGTGCCTGAACGCGTTAAGTCG
ACAATCAACCTCTGGATTACAAAATTTGTGAAAGATTGACTGGTATTCTTAACTATGTTGCTCCTTTTAC
GCTATGTGGATACGCTGCTTTAATGCCTTTGTATCATGCTATTGCTTCCCGTATGGCTTTCATTTTCTCC
TCCTTGTATAAATCCTGGTTGCTGTCTCTTTATGAGGAGTTGTGGCCCGTTGTCAGGCAACGTGGCGTGG
TGTGCACTGTGTTTGCTGACGCAACCCCCACTGGTTGGGGCATTGCCACCACCTGTCAGCTCCTTTCCGG
GACTTTCGCTTTCCCCCTCCCTATTGCCACGGCGGAACTCATCGCCGCCTGCCTTGCCCGCTGCTGGACA
GGGGCTCGGCTGTTGGGCACTGACAATTCCGTGGTGTTGTCGGGGAAATCATCGTCCTTTCCTTGGCTGC
TCGCCTGTGTTGCCACCTGGATTCTGCGCGGGACGTCCTTCTGCTACGTCCCTTCGGCCCTCAATCCAGC
GGACCTTCCTTCCCGCGGCCTGCTGCCGGCTCTGCGGCCTCTTCCGCGTCTTCGCCTTCGCCCTCAGACG
AGTCGGATCTCCCTTTGGGCCGCCTCCCCGCGTCGACTTTAAGACCAATGACTTACAAGGCAGCTGTAGA
TCTTAGCCACTTTTTAAAAGAAAAGGGGGGACTGGAAGGGCTAATTCACTCCCAACGAAGACAAGATCTG
CTTTTTGCTTGTACTGGGTCTCTCTGGTTAGACCAGATCTGAGCCTGGGAGCTCTCTGGCTAACTAGGGA
ACCCACTGCTTAAGCCTCAATAAAGCTTGCCTTGAGTGCTTCAAGTAGTGTGTGCCCGTCTGTTGTGTGA
CTCTGGTAACTAGAGATCCCTCAGACCCTTTTAGTCAGTGTGGAAAATCTCTAGCAGTACGTATAGTAGT
TCATGTCATCTTATTATTCAGTATTTATAACTTGCAAAGAAATGAATATCAGAGAGTGAGAGGAACTTGT
TTATTGCAGCTTATAATGGTTACAAATAAAGCAATAGCATCACAAATTTCACAAATAAAGCATTTTTTTC
ACTGCATTCTAGTTGTGGTTTGTCCAAACTCATCAATGTATCTTATCATGTCTGGCTCTAGCTATCCCGC
CCCTAACTCCGCCCATCCCGCCCCTAACTCCGCCCAGTTCCGCCCATTCTCCGCCCCATGGCTGACTAAT
TTTTTTTATTTATGCAGAGGCCGAGGCCGCCTCGGCCTCTGAGCTATTCCAGAAGTAGTGAGGAGGCTTT
TTTGGAGGCCTAGGGACGTACCCAATTCGCCCTATAGTGAGTCGTATTACGCGCGCTCACTGGCCGTCGT
TTTACAACGTCGTGACTGGGAAAACCCTGGCGTTACCCAACTTAATCGCCTTGCAGCACATCCCCCTTTC
GCCAGCTGGCGTAATAGCGAAGAGGCCCGCACCGATCGCCCTTCCCAACAGTTGCGCAGCCTGAATGGCG
AATGGG
[124 nt withheld, positions 3367-3490]
C
[91 nt withheld, positions 3492-3582]
A
[49 nt withheld, positions 3584-3632]
CCTTTGACGTTGGAGTCCACGTTCTTT
[37 nt withheld, positions 3660-3696]
ACCCTATCTCGGTCTATTCTTTTGATTTATAAGGGATTTTGCCGATTTCGGCCTATTGGTTAAAAAATGA
GCTGATTTAACAAAAATTTAACGCGAATTTTAACAAAATATTAACGCTTACAATTTAGGTGGCACTTTTC
GGGGAAATGTGCGCGGAACCCCTATTTGTTTATTTTTCTAAATACATTCAAATATGTATCCGCTCATGAG
ACAATAACCCTGATAAATGCTTCAATAATATTGAAAAAGGAAGAGTATGAGTATTCAACATTTCCGTGTC
GCCCTTATTCCCTTTTTTGCGGCATTTTGCCTTCCTGTTTTTGCTCACCCAGAAACGCTGGTGAAAGTAA
AAGATGCTGAAGATCAGTTGGGTGCACGAGTGGGTTACATCGAACTGGATCTCAACAGCGGTAAGATCCT
TGAGAGTTTTCGCCCCGAAGAACGTTTTCCAATGATGAGCACTTTTAAAGTTCTGCTATGTGGCGCGGTA
TTATCCCGTATTGACGCCGGGCAAGAGCAACTCGGTCGCCGCATACACTATTCTCAGAATGACTTGGTTG
AGTACTCACCAGTCACAGAAAAGCATCTTACGGATGGCATGACAGTAAGAGAATTATGCAGTGCTGCCAT
AACCATGAGTGATAACACTGCGGCCAACTTACTTCTGACAACGATCGGAGGACCGAAGGAGCTAACCGCT
TTTTTGCACAACATGGGGGATCATGTAACTCGCCTTGATCGTTGGGAACCGGAGCTGAATGAAGCCATAC
CAAACGACGAGCGTGACACCACGATGCCTGTAGCAATGGCAACAACGTTGCGCAAACTATTAACTGGCGA
ACTACTTACTCTAGCTTCCCGGCAACAATTAATAGACTGGATGGAGGCGGATAAAGTTGCAGGACCACTT
CTGCGCTCGGCCCTTCCGGCTGGCTGGTTTATTGCTGATAAATCTGGAGCCGGTGAGCGTGGGTCTCGCG
GTATCATTGCAGCACTGGGGCCAGATGGTAAGCCCTCCCGTATCGTAGTTATCTACACGACGGGGAGTCA
GGCAACTATGGATGAACGAAATAGACAGATCGCTGAGATAGGTGCCTCACTGATTAAGCATTGGTAACTG
TCAGACCAAGTTTACTCATATATACTTTAGATTGATTTAAAACTTCATTTTTAATTTAAAAGGATCTAGG
TGAAGATCCTTTTTGATAATCTCATGACCAAAATCCCTTAACGTGAGTTTTCGTTCCACTGAGCGTCAGA
CCCCGTAGAAAAGATCAAAGGATCTTCTTGAGATCCTTTTTTTCTGCGCGTAATCTGCTGCTTGCAAACA
AAAAAACCACCGCTACCAGCGGTGGTTTGTTTGCCGGATCAAGAGCTACCAACTCTTTTTCCGAAGGTAA
CTGGCTTCAGCAGAGCGCAGATACCAAATACTGTTCTTCTAGTGTAGCCGTAGTTAGGCCACCACTTCAA
GAACTCTGTAGCACCGCCTACATACCTCGCTCTGCTAATCCTGTTACCAGTGGCTGCTGCCAGTGGCGAT
AAGTCGTGTCTTACCGGGTTGGACTCAAGACGATAGTTACCGGATAAGGCGCAGCGGTCGGGCTGAACGG
GGGGTTCGTGCACACAGCCCAGCTTGGAGCGAACGACCTACACCGAACTGAGATACCTACAGCGTGAGCT
ATGAGAAAGCGCCACGCTTCCCGAAGGGAGAAAGGCGGACAGGTATCCGGTAAGCGGCAGGGTCGGAACA
GGAGAGCGCACGAGGGAGCTTCCAGGGGGAAACGCCTGGTATCTTTATAGTCCTGTCGGGTTTCGCCACC
TCTGACTTGAGCGTCGATTTTTGTGATGCTCGTCAGGGGGGCGGAGCCTATGGAAAAACGCCAGCAACGC
GGCCTTTTTACGGTTCCTGGCCTTTTGCTGGCCTTTTGCTCACATGTTCTTTCCTGCGTTATCCCCTGAT
TCTGTGGATAACCGTATTACCGCCTTTGAGTGAGCTGATACCGCTCGCCGCAGCCGAACGACCGAGCGCA
GCGAGTCAGTGAGCGAGGAAGCGGAAGAGCGCCCAATACGCAAACCGCCTCTCCCCGCGCGTTGGCCGAT
TCATTAATGCAGCTGGCACGACAGGTTTCCCGACTGGAAAGCGGGCAGTGAGCGCAACGCAATTAATGTG
AGTTAGCTCACTCATTAGGCACCCCAGGCTTTACACTTTATGCTTCCGGCTCGTATGTTGTGTGGAATTG
TGAGCGGATAACAATTTCACACAGGAAACAGCTATGACCATGATTACGCCAAGCGCGCAATTAACCCTCA
CTAAAGGGAACAAAAGCTGGAGCTGCAAGCTTAATGTAGTCTTATGCAATACTCTTGTAGTCTTGCAACA
TGGTAACGATGAGTTAGCAACATGCCTTACAAGGAGAGAAAAAGCACCGTGCATGCCGATTGGTGGAAGT
AAGGTGGTACGATCGTGCCTTATTAGGAAGGCAACAGACGGGTCTGACATGGATTGGACGAACCACTGAA
TTGCCGCATTGCAGAGATATTGTATTTAAGTGCCTAGCTCGATACATAAACGGGTCTCTCTGGTTAGACC
AGATCTGAGCCTGGGAGCTCTCTGGCTAACTAGGGAACCCACTGCTTAAGCCTCAATAAAGCTTGCCTTG
AGTGCTTCAAGTAGTGTGTGCCCGTCTGTTGTGTGACTCTGGTAACTAGAGATCCCTCAGACCCTTTTAG
TCAGTGTGGAAAATCTCTAGCAGTGGCGCCCGAACAGGGACTTGAAAGCGAAAGGGAAACCAGAGGAGCT
CTCTCGACGCAGGACTCGGCTTGCTGAAGCGCGCACGGCAAGAGGCGAGGGGCGGCGACTGGTGAGTACG
CCAAAAATTTTGACTAGCGGAGGCTAGAAGGAGAGAGATGGGTGCGAGAGCGTCAGTATTAAGCGGGGGA
GAATTAGATCGCGATGGGAAAAAATTCGGTTAAGGCCAGGGGGAAAGAAAAAATATAAATTAAAACATAT
AGTATGGGCAAGCAGGGAGCTAGAACGATTCGCAGTTAATCCTGGCCTGTTAGAAACATCAGAAGGCTGT
AGACAAATACTGGGACAGCTACAACCATCCCTTCAGACAGGATCAGAAGAACTTAGATCATTATATAATA
CAGTAGCAACCCTCTATTGTGTGCATCAAAGGATAGAGATAAAAGACACCAAGGAAGCTTTAGACAAGAT
AGAGGAAGAGCAAAACAAAAGTAAGACCACCGCACAGCAAGCGGCCGCTGATCTTCAGACCTGGAGGAGG
AGATATGAGGGACAATTGGAGAAGTGAATTATATAAATATAAAGTAGTAAAAATTGAACCATTAGGAGTA
GCACCCACCAAGGCAAAGAGAAGAGTGGTGCAGAGAGAAAAAAGAGCAGTGGGAATAGGAGCTTTGTTCC
TTGGGTTCTTGGGAGCAGCAGGAAGCACTATGGGCGCAGCGTCAATGACGCTGACGGTACAGGCCAGACA
ATTATTGTCTGGTATAGTGCAGCAGCAGAACAATTTGCTGAGGGCTATTGAGGCGCAACAGCATCTGTTG
CAACTCACAGTCTGGGGCATCAAGCAGCTCCAGGCAAGAATCCTGGCTGTGGAAAGATACCTAAAGGATC
AACAGCTCCTGGGGATTTGGGGTTGCTCTGGAAAACTCATTTGCACCACTGCTGTGCCTTGGAATGCTAG
TTGGAGTAATAAATCTCTGGAACAGATTTGGAATCACACGACCTGGATGGAGTGGGACAGAGAAATTAAC
AATTACACAAGCTTAATACACTCCTTAATTGAAGAATCGCAAAACCAGCAAGAAAAGAATGAACAAGAAT
TATTGGAATTAGATAAATGGGCAAGTTTGTGGAATTGGTTTAACATAACAAATTGGCTGTGGTATATAAA
ATTATTCATAATGATAGTAGGAGGCTTGGTAGGTTTAAGAATAGTTTTTGCTGTACTTTCTATAGTGAAT
AGAGTTAGGCAGGGATATTCACCATTATCGTTTCAGACCCACCTCCCAACCCCGAGGGGACCCAGAGAGG
GCCTATTTCCCATGATTCCTTCATATTTGCATATACGATACAAGGCTGTTAGAGAGATAATTAGAATTAA
TTTGACTGTAAACACAAAGATATTAGTACAAAATACGTGACGTAGAAAGTAATAATTTCTTGGGTAGTTT
GCAGTTTTAAAATTATGTTTTAAAATGGACTATCATATGCTTACCGTAACTTGAAAGTATTTCGATTTCT
TGGCTTTATATATCTTGTGGAAAGGACGAAACACCGTTGTGAGTGAAGATGGACACGTTTTAGAGCTAGA
AATAGCAAGTTAAAATAAGGCTAGTCCGTTATCAACTTGAAAAAGTGGCACCGAGTCGGTGCTTTTTTAA
GCTTGGCGTAACTAGATCTTGAGACAAATGGCAGTATTCATCCACAATTTTAAAAGAAAAGGGGGGATTG
GGGGGTACAGTGCAGGGGAAAGAATAGTAGACATAATAGCAACAGACATACAAACTAAAGAATTACAAAA
ACAAATTACAAAAATTCAAAATTTTCGGGTTTATTACAGGGACAGCAGAGATCCACTTTGGCGCCGGCTC
GAGGGGG
