>Addgene plasmid #76792 | SCYL3 gRNA (BRDN0001148152) | depositor partial sequence | sequence record 144252 | Target Sequence
TTGTGAGTGAAGATGGACAC
