>Addgene plasmid #76792 | SCYL3 gRNA (BRDN0001148152) | addgene partial sequence | sequence record 186515 | hU6-F
AGAAAGTAATAATTTCTTGGGTAGTTTGCAGTTTTAAAATTATGTTTTAAAATGGACTATCATATGCTTA
CCGTAACTTGAAAGTATTTCGATTTCTTGGCTTTATATATCTTGTGGAAAGGACGAAACACCGTTGTGAG
TGAAGATGGACACGTTTTAGAGCTAGAAATAGCAAGTTAAAATAAGGCTAGTCCGTTATCAACTTGAAAA
AGTGGCACCGAGTCGGTGCTTTTTTAAGCTTGGCGTAACTAGATCTTGAGACAAATGGCAGTATTCATCC
ACAATTTTAAAAGAAAAGGGGGGATTGGGGGGTACAGTGCAGGGGAAAGAATAGTAGACATAATAGCAAC
AGACATACAAACTAAAGAATTACAAAAACAAATTACAAAAATTCAAAATTTTCGGGTTTATTACAGGGAC
AGCAGAGATCCACTTTGGCGCCGGCTCGAGGGGGCCCGGGTGCAAAGATGGATAAAGTTTTAAACAGAGA
GGAATCTTTGCAGCTAATGGACCTTCTAGGTCTTGAAAGGAGTGGGAATTGGCTCCGGTGCCCGTCAGTG
GGCAGAGCGC
